Addgene plasmid #35014: p6618 MSCV-IP N-HAonly WHSC2
Depositing lab: Peter Howley. Depositing organization: Harvard Medical School. Publication: Systematic identification of interactions between host cell proteins and E7 oncoproteins from diverse human papillomaviruses. White EA, Sowa ME, Tan MJ, Jeudy S, Hayes SD, Santha S, Munger K, Harper JW, Howley PM. Proc Natl Acad Sci U S A. 2012 Jan 9. 10.1073/pnas.1116776109 PubMed 22232672.
Backbone
  Vector backbone: MSCV-IP N-HAonly
  Backbone size w/o insert (bp): 8100
  Modifications to backbone: NTap mod. by E.White to remove Flag
  Vector type: Mammalian Expression, Retroviral
  Selectable markers: Puromycin
Growth in bacteria
  Bacterial resistance: Ampicillin, 100 μg/mL
  Growth temperature: 37°C
  Growth strain: DH5alpha
  Copy number: Unknown
Gene/Insert
  Gene/Insert name: WHSC2
  Species: H. sapiens (human)
  Entrez Gene: NELFA (a.k.a. NELF-A, P/OKcl.15, WHSC2)
  Promoter: MSCV LTR
  Tag / fusion protein: HA (N terminal on backbone)
  Cloning method: Gateway Cloning
  Sequencing primers: 5′ 5' CTACATCGTGACCTGGGAAGC 3'
Terms and licenses: Academic/Nonprofit Terms; Industry Terms: Not Available to Industry
How to cite: p6618 MSCV-IP N-HAonly WHSC2 was a gift from Peter Howley (Addgene plasmid # 35014 ; http://n2t.net/addgene:35014 ; RRID:Addgene_35014)
