[The description below was written by a language model from this plasmid's Addgene catalogue record.]
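Description:
p6618 MSCV-IP N-HAonly WHSC2 is a murine stem cell virus (MSCV)-based retroviral vector for stable expression of an epitope-tagged human protein in mammalian cells. The backbone, MSCV-IP N-HAonly, is about 8.1 kb without the insert and is derived from an N-terminal tandem-affinity-tag vector that was modified to remove the Flag epitope, leaving only an HA tag. In bacteria the plasmid is maintained under ampicillin selection; its copy number is not recorded, and no feature table is provided, so the origin of replication and the exact arrangement of elements cannot be confirmed from the record.

The insert is human WHSC2, now designated NELFA, which encodes the A subunit of the negative elongation factor complex that regulates RNA polymerase II pausing. It was introduced by Gateway recombination cloning, placing the open reading frame downstream of and in frame with the backbone-encoded N-terminal HA tag. Transcription is driven by the MSCV LTR, which also serves as the retroviral long terminal repeat for packaging and integration of the vector genome when the plasmid is supplied to a packaging cell line. Transduced cells can be selected with puromycin; the "IP" in the backbone name is consistent with an IRES-puromycin cassette linking marker expression to the same LTR-driven transcript, although the record does not say so explicitly.

The construct comes from a systematic study of interactions between host cell proteins and E7 oncoproteins from diverse human papillomaviruses. This suggests use in generating stable cell lines expressing HA-tagged NELFA for anti-HA immunoprecipitation, interaction validation or detection by immunoblotting.
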