>Addgene plasmid #35014 | p6618 MSCV-IP N-HAonly WHSC2 | addgene partial sequence | sequence record 43395 | pLXSN-5
TAGCCCTCACTCCTTCTCTAGGCGCCGGAATTAGATCTGCCACCATGCTCGATGGAGGATACCCATACGA
TGTTCCAGATTACGCTGCTCGAGGTTATCAAACAAGTTTGTACAAAAAAGTTGGCATGGCGTCCATGCGG
GAGAGCGACACGGGCCTGTGGCTGCACAACAAGCTGGGGGCCACGGACGAGCTGTGGGCGCCGCCCAGCA
TCGCGTCCCTGCTCACGGCCGCGGTCATCGACAACATCCGTCTCTGCTTCCATGGCCTCTCGTCGGCAGT
GAAGCTCAAGTTGCTACTCGGGACGCTGCACCTCCCGCGCCGCACGGTGGACGAGATGAAGGGCGCCCTA
ATGGAGATCATCCAGCTCGCCAGCCTCGACTCGGACCCCTGGGTGCTCATGGTCGCCGACATCTTGAAGT
CCTTTCCGGACACAGGCTCGCTTAACCTGGAGCTGGAGGAGCAGAATCCCAACGTTCAGGATATTTTGGG
AGAACTTAGAGAAAAGGTGGGTGAGTGTGAAGCGTCTGCCATGCTGCCACTGGAGTGCCAGTACTTGAAC
AAAAACGCCCTGACGACCCTCGCGGGACCCCTCACTCCCCCGGTGAAGCATTTTCAGTTAAAGCGGAAAC
CCAAGAGCGCCACGCTGCGGGCGGAGCTGCTGCAGAAGTCCACGGAGACCGCCCAGCAGTTGAAGCGGAG
CGCCGGGGTGCCCTTCCACGCCAAGGGCCGGGGGCTGCTGCGGAAGATGGACACCACCACCCCACTCAAA
GGCATCCCGAAGCAGGCGCCCTTCAGAAGCCCCACGGCGCCCAGCGTCTTCAGCCCCACAGGGNAACCGG
ACCCCCATCCCGCCTTCCAGGACGCTGCTGCGGA
